>Addgene plasmid #52685 | pFA6a-kanMX-tetO-Pcyc1-LINKER | depositor full sequence | sequence record 82015 | pFA6a-kanMX-tetO-Pcyc1-LINKER sequence 4474 bps
TCTATAGTGTCACCTAAATCGTATGTGTATGATACATAAGGTTATGTATTAATTGTAGCCGCGTTCTAAC
GACAATATGTCCATATGGTGCACTCTCAGTACAATCTGCTCTGATGCCGCATAGTTAAGCCAGCCCCGAC
ACCCGCCAACACCCGCTGACGCGCCCTGACGGGCTTGTCTGCTCCCGGCATCCGCTTACAGACAAGCTGT
GACCGTCTCCGGGAGCTGCATGTGTCAGAGGTTTTCACCGTCATCACCGAAACGCGCGAGACGAAAGGGC
CTCGTGATACGCCTATTTTTATAGGTTAATGTCATGATAATAATGGTTTCTTAGACGTCAGGTGGCACTT
TTCGGGGAAATGTGCGCGGAACCCCTATTTGTTTATTTTTCTAAATACATTCAAATATGTATCCGCTCAT
GAGACAATAACCCTGATAAATGCTTCAATAATATTGAAAAAGGAAGAGTATGAGTATTCAACATTTCCGT
GTCGCCCTTATTCCCTTTTTTGCGGCATTTTGCCTTCCTGTTTTTGCTCACCCAGAAACGCTGGTGAAAG
TAAAAGATGCTGAAGATCAGTTGGGTGCACGAGTGGGTTACATCGAACTGGATCTCAACAGCGGTAAGAT
CCTTGAGAGTTTTCGCCCCGAAGAACGTTTTCCAATGATGAGCACTTTTAAAGTTCTGCTATGTGGCGCG
GTATTATCCCGTATTGACGCCGGGCAAGAGCAACTCGGTCGCCGCATACACTATTCTCAGAATGACTTGG
TTGAGTACTCACCAGTCACAGAAAAGCATCTTACGGATGGCATGACAGTAAGAGAATTATGCAGTGCTGC
CATAACCATGAGTGATAACACTGCGGCCAACTTACTTCTGACAACGATCGGAGGACCGAAGGAGCTAACC
GCTTTTTTGCACAACATGGGGGATCATGTAACTCGCCTTGATCGTTGGGAACCGGAGCTGAATGAAGCCA
TACCAAACGACGAGCGTGACACCACGATGCCTGTAGCAATGGCAACAACGTTGCGCAAACTATTAACTGG
CGAACTACTTACTCTAGCTTCCCGGCAACAATTAATAGACTGGATGGAGGCGGATAAAGTTGCAGGACCA
CTTCTGCGCTCGGCCCTTCCGGCTGGCTGGTTTATTGCTGATAAATCTGGAGCCGGTGAGCGTGGGTCTC
GCGGTATCATTGCAGCACTGGGGCCAGATGGTAAGCCCTCCCGTATCGTAGTTATCTACACGACGGGGAG
TCAGGCAACTATGGATGAACGAAATAGACAGATCGCTGAGATAGGTGCCTCACTGATTAAGCATTGGTAA
CTGTCAGACCAAGTTTACTCATATATACTTTAGATTGATTTAAAACTTCATTTTTAATTTAAAAGGATCT
AGGTGAAGATCCTTTTTGATAATCTCATGACCAAAATCCCTTAACGTGAGTTTTCGTTCCACTGAGCGTC
AGACCCCGTAGAAAAGATCAAAGGATCTTCTTGAGATCCTTTTTTTCTGCGCGTAATCTGCTGCTTGCAA
ACAAAAAAACCACCGCTACCAGCGGTGGTTTGTTTGCCGGATCAAGAGCTACCAACTCTTTTTCCGAAGG
TAACTGGCTTCAGCAGAGCGCAGATACCAAATACTGTCCTTCTAGTGTAGCCGTAGTTAGGCCACCACTT
CAAGAACTCTGTAGCACCGCCTACATACCTCGCTCTGCTAATCCTGTTACCAGTGGCTGCTGCCAGTGGC
GATAAGTCGTGTCTTACCGGGTTGGACTCAAGACGATAGTTACCGGATAAGGCGCAGCGGTCGGGCTGAA
CGGGGGGTTCGTGCACACAGCCCAGCTTGGAGCGAACGACCTACACCGAACTGAGATACCTACAGCGTGA
GCATTGAGAAAGCGCCACGCTTCCCGAAGGGAGAAAGGCGGACAGGTATCCGGTAAGCGGCAGGGTCGGA
ACAGGAGAGCGCACGAGGGAGCTTCCAGGGGGAAACGCCTGGTATCTTTATAGTCCTGTCGGGTTTCGCC
ACCTCTGACTTGAGCGTCGATTTTTGTGATGCTCGTCAGGGGGGCGGAGCCTATGGAAAAACGCCAGCAA
CGCGGCCTTTTTACGGTTCCTGGCCTTTTGCTGGCCTTTTGCTCACATGTTCTTTCCTGCGTTATCCCCT
GATTCTGTGGATAACCGTATTACCGCCTTTGAGTGAGCTGATACCGCTCGCCGCAGCCGAACGACCGAGC
GCAGCGAGTCAGTGAGCGAGGAAGCGGAAGAGCGCCCAATACGCAAACCGCCTCTCCCCGCGCGTTGGCC
GATTCATTAATGCAGGTTAACCTGGCTTATCGAAATTAATACGACTCACTATAGGGAGACCGGCAGATCC
GCGGCCGCATAGGCCACTAGTGGATCTGATATCATCGATGAATTCGAGCTCGTTTAAACTGGATGGCGGC
GTTAGTATCGAATCGACAGCAGTATAGCGACCAGCATTCACATACGATTGACGCATGATATTACTTTCTG
CGCACTTAACTTCGCATCTGGGCAGATGATGTCGAGGCGAAAAAAAATATAAATCACGCTAACATTTGAT
TAAAATAGAACAACTACAATATAAAAAAACTATACAAATGACAAGTTCTTGAAAACAAGAATCTTTTTAT
TGTCAGTACTGATTAGAAAAACTCATCGAGCATCAAATGAAACTGCAATTTATTCATATCAGGATTATCA
ATACCATATTTTTGAAAAAGCCGTTTCTGTAATGAAGGAGAAAACTCACCGAGGCAGTTCCATAGGATGG
CAAGATCCTGGTATCGGTCTGCGATTCCGACTCGTCCAACATCAATACAACCTATTAATTTCCCCTCGTC
AAAAATAAGGTTATCAAGTGAGAAATCACCATGAGTGACGACTGAATCCGGTGAGAATGGCAAAAGCTTA
TGCATTTCTTTCCAGACTTGTTCAACAGGCCAGCCATTACGCTCGTCATCAAAATCACTCGCATCAACCA
AACCGTTATTCATTCGTGATTGCGCCTGAGCGAGACGAAATACGCGATCGCTGTTAAAAGGACAATTACA
AACAGGAATCGAATGCAACCGGCGCAGGAACACTGCCAGCGCATCAACAATATTTTCACCTGAATCAGGA
TATTCTTCTAATACCTGGAATGCTGTTTTGCCGGGGATCGCAGTGGTGAGTAACCATGCATCATCAGGAG
TACGGATAAAATGCTTGATGGTCGGAAGAGGCATAAATTCCGTCAGCCAGTTTAGTCTGACCATCTCATC
TGTAACATCATTGGCAACGCTACCTTTGCCATGTTTCAGAAACAACTCTGGCGCATCGGGCTTCCCATAC
AATCGATAGATTGTCGCACCTGATTGCCCGACATTATCGCGAGCCCATTTATACCCATATAAATCAGCAT
CCATGTTGGAATTTAATCGCGGCCTCGAAACGTGAGTCTTTTCCTTACCCATGGTTGTTTATGTTCGGAT
GTGATGTGAGAACTGTATCCTAGCAAGATTTTAAAAGGAAGTATATGAAAGAAGAACCTCAGTGGCAAAT
CCTAACCTTTTATATTTCTCTACAGGGGCGCGGCGTGGGGACAATTCAACGCGTCTGTGAGGGGAGCGTT
TCCCTGCTCGCAGGTCTGCAGCGAGGAGCCGTAATTTTTGCTTCGCGCCGTGCGGCCATCAAAATGTATG
GATGCAAATGATTATACATGGGGATGTATGGGCTAAATGTACGGGCGACAGTCACATCATGCCCCTGAGC
TGCGCACGTCAAGACTGTCAAGGAGGGTATTCTGGGCCTCCATGTCGCTGGCCGGGTGACCCGGCGGGGA
CGAGGCAAGCTAAACAGATCTGGGTAATATAGATCAATTCCTCGATCGAGTTTACCACTCCCTATCAGTG
ATAGAGAAAAGTGAAAGTCGAGTTTACCACTCCCTATCAGTGATAGAGAAAAGTGAAAGTCGAGTTTACC
ACTCCCTATCAGTGATAGAGAAAAGTGAAAGTCGAGTTTACCACTCCCTATCAGTGATAGAGAAAAGTGA
AAGTCGAGTTTACCACTCCCTATCAGTGATAGAGAAAAGTGAAAGTCGAGTTTACCACTCCCTATCAGTG
ATAGAGAAAAGTGAAAGTCGAGTTTACCACTCCCTATCAGTGATAGAGAAAAGTGAAAGTCGAGCTCGGT
ACCCTATGGCATGCATGTGCTCTGTATGTATATAAAACTCTTGTTTTCTTCTTTTCTCTAAATATTCTTT
CCTTATACATTAGGTCCTTTGTAGCATAAATTACTATACTTCTATAGACACGCAAACACAAATACACACA
CTAAATTACCGGATCAATTCGGGGGATCCGTTTATCATCCTGGAGGTTAATTAACTTGCTGATTACGGTG
CTGGTTTAATTAACCCGGGGATCCGTCGACCTGCAGCGTACGAAGCTTCAGCTGGCGGCCGCGT
Features (pLannotate 1.2.2; 10 found; start..end, strand, type, name):
      1..19      -  promoter       SP6 promoter: promoter for bacteriophage SP6 RNA polymerase
     82..133     -  misc_feature   bom (fragment): basis of mobility region from pBR322
    235..270     -  CDS            rop (fragment): Rop protein, which maintains plasmids at low copy number; rop
    365..469     +  promoter       AmpR promoter: bla
    470..1330    +  CDS            AmpR: β-lactamase; bla; confers resistance to ampicillin, carbenicillin, and related antibiotics
   1501..2089    +  rep_origin     ori: high-copy-number ColE1/pMB1/pBR322/pUC origin of replication
   2272..2325    +  CDS            lacI (fragment): lac repressor; lacI; The lac repressor binds to the lac operator to inhibit transcription in E. coli. This inhibition can be relieved by adding lactose or isopropyl-β-D-thiogalactopyranoside (IPTG).
   2347..2365    +  promoter       T7 promoter: promoter for bacteriophage T7 RNA polymerase
   2470..3826    -  gene           kanMX: yeast selectable marker conferring kanamycin resistance (Wach et al., 1994)
   3909..4179    +  protein_bind   tetracycline response element: contains seven copies of the tetracycline operator tetO tetracycline repressor TetR
