[The description below was written by a language model from this plasmid's Addgene catalogue record and pLannotate feature annotations shown in this document.]
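Description:
pFA6a-kanMX-tetO-Pcyc1-LINKER is a 4,474 bp PCR-template plasmid of the pFA6a family, used for promoter replacement at chromosomal loci in the fission yeast S. pombe rather than for episomal expression. No yeast replication origin is annotated. In E. coli it is maintained through a high-copy ColE1/pUC-type origin and selected with ampicillin via the bla gene and its promoter. The short bom, rop and lacI fragments in the feature table are backbone remnants, and SP6 and T7 promoters flank the cassette region, as is usual for this vector series.

The payload consists of two adjacent modules. The kanMX marker, on the reverse strand, confers G418 resistance in yeast and allows selection of integrants. Next to it, in the opposite orientation, lies a tetracycline response element with seven tetO copies. According to the catalogue entry, this is joined to a cyc1 minimal promoter (tetO7-Pcyc1) and a short linker. Neither the cyc1 promoter nor the linker is annotated separately, but both would fall in the roughly 300 bp after the operator array.

Amplifying the cassette with primers carrying homology arms and integrating it upstream of a target gene places that gene under tetracycline-regulated control. This requires a strain supplying a suitable TetR-based regulator, which this plasmid does not encode. The depositor describes the construct as identical to the parental tetO plasmid except for the added linker, which provides a common reverse priming site. A single primer pair can therefore amplify cassettes from any of the LINKER vectors, whereas the regular versions each need a unique reverse primer.
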