Addgene plasmid #52685: pFA6a-kanMX-tetO-Pcyc1-LINKER
Purpose: Same as 41023, with additional linker
Depositing lab: Michael Nick Boddy. Depositing organization: Scripps California (The Scripps Research Institute).
Backbone
  Vector backbone: pFA6a-kanMX-tetO-Pcyc1 (41023)
  Vector type: Yeast Expression ; Promoter replacement
  Selectable markers: G418
Growth in bacteria
  Bacterial resistance: Ampicillin, 100 μg/mL
  Growth temperature: 37°C
  Growth strain: DH5alpha
  Copy number: Unknown
Gene/Insert
  Gene/Insert name: tetO7-Pcyc1+LINKER
  Species: S. pombe (fission yeast)
Terms and licenses: Academic/Nonprofit Terms; Industry Terms: Not Available to Industry
Depositor comments: This is the same as the "regular" tetO plasmids (41022, 41023, 41024, 41025, or 41026) with an additional LADYGAG linker. This allows amplification of tagging cassettes from the LINKER vectors using the same pair of primers. For the “regular” vectors the reverse primer is unique to each plasmid.
How to cite: pFA6a-kanMX-tetO-Pcyc1-LINKER was a gift from Michael Nick Boddy (Addgene plasmid # 52685 ; http://n2t.net/addgene:52685 ; RRID:Addgene_52685)
