>Addgene plasmid #52685 | pFA6a-kanMX-tetO-Pcyc1-LINKER | addgene partial sequence | sequence record 83146 | T7 5'-TAATACGACTCACTATAGGG-3'
GGATCTGATATCATCGATGAATTCGAGCTCGTTTAAACTGGATGGCGGCGTTAGTATCGAATCGACAGCA
GTATAGCGACCAGCATTCACATACGATTGACGCATGATATTACTTTCTGCGCACTTAACTTCGCATCTGG
GCAGATGATGTCGAGGCGAAAAAAAATATAAATCACGCTAACATTTGATTAAAATAGAACAACTACAATA
TAAAAAAACTATACAAATGACAAGTTCTTGAAAACAAGAATCTTTTTATTGTCAGTACTGATTAGAAAAA
CTCATCGAGCATCAAATGAAACTGCAATTTATTCATATCAGGATTATCAATACCATATTTTTGAAAAAGC
CGTTTCTGTAATGAAGGAGAAAACTCACCGAGGCAGTTCCATAGGATGGCAAGATCCTGGTATCGGTCTG
CGATTCCGACTCGTCCAACATCAATACAACCTATTAATTTCCCCTCGTCAAAAATAAGGTTATCAAGTGA
GAAATCACCATGAGTGACGACTGAATCCGGTGAGAATGGCAAAAGCTTATGCATTTCTTTCCAGACTTGT
TCAACAGGCCAGCCATTACGCTCGTCATCAAAATCACTCGCATCAACCAAACCGTTATTCATTCGTGATT
GCGCCTGAGCGAGACGAAATACGCGATCGCTGTTAAAAGGACAATTACAAACAGGAATCGAATGCAACCG
GCGCAGGAACACTGCCAGCGCATCAACAATATTTTCACCTGAATCAGGATATTCTTCTAATACCTGGAAT
GCTGTTTTGCCGGGGATCGCAGTGGTGAGTAACCATGCATCATCAGGAGTACGGATAAAATGCTTGATGG
TCGGAAGAGG
