>Addgene plasmid #52685 | pFA6a-kanMX-tetO-Pcyc1-LINKER | addgene partial sequence | sequence record 83337 | SP6 5'-ATTTAGGTGACACTATAG-3'
CCCCGGGTTAATTAAACCAGCACCGTAATCAGCAAGTTAATTAACCTCCAGGATGATAAACGGATCCCCC
GAATTGATCCGGTAATTTAGTGTGTGTATTTGTGTTTGCGTGTCTATAGAAGTATAGTAATTTATGCTAC
AAAGGACCTAATGTATAAGGAAAGAATATTTAGAGAAAAGAAGAAAACAAGAGTTTTATATACATACAGA
GCACATGCATGCCATAGGGTACCGAGCTCGACTTTCACTTTTCTCTATCACTGATAGGGAGTGGTAAACT
CGACTTTCACTTTTCTCTATCACTGATAGGGAGTGGTAAACTCGACTTTCACTTTTCTCTATCACTGATA
GGGAGTGGTAAACTCGACTTTCACTTTTCTCTATCACTGATAGGGAGTGGTAAACTCGACTTTCACTTTT
CTCTATCACTGATAGGGAGTGGTAAACTCGACTTTCACTTTTCTCTATCACTGATAGGGAGTGGTAAACT
CGACTTTCACTTTTCTCTATCACTGATAGGGAGTGGTAAACTCGATCGAGGAATTGATCTATATTACCCA
GATCTGTTTAGCTTGCCTCGTCCCCGCCGGGTCACCCGGCCAGCGACATGGAGGCCCAGAATACCCTCCT
TGACAGTCTTGACGTGCGCAGCTCAGGGGCATGATGTGACTGTCGCCCGTACATTTAGCCCATACATCCC
CATGTATAATCATTTGCATCCATACATTTTGATGGCCGCACGGCGCGAAGCAAAAATTACGGCTCCTCGC
TGCAGACCTGCGAGCAGGGAAACGCTCCCC
